Addgene plasmid #106748: gh77
Purpose: expression of gRNA targeting MGAT2
Depositing lab: Eric-Paul Bennett. Publication: A validated gRNA library for CRISPR/Cas9 targeting of the human glycosyltransferase genome. Narimatsu Y, Joshi HJ, Zhang Y, Gomes C, Chen YH, Lorenzetti F, Furukawa S, Schjoldager K, Hansen L, Clausen H, Bennett EP, Wandall HH. Glycobiology. 2018 Jan 5. pii: 4791732. doi: 10.1093/glycob/cwx101. PubMed 29315387.
Backbone
  Vector backbone: EPB104
  Backbone manufacturer: Eric-Paul Bennett (Addgene plasmid # 68369)
  Backbone size w/o insert (bp): 2376
  Vector type: Mammalian Expression
Growth in bacteria
  Bacterial resistance: Ampicillin, 100 μg/mL
  Growth temperature: 37°C
  Growth strain: DH5alpha
  Copy number: High Copy
Gene/Insert
  Gene/Insert name: MGAT2
  gRNA/shRNA sequence: GTTCGGCGTCCAGCAACGGT
  Species: H. sapiens (human)
  Entrez Gene: MGAT2 (a.k.a. CDG2A, CDGS2, GLCNACTII, GNT-II, GNT2)
  Cloning method: Restriction Enzyme; 5′ cloning site unknown (unknown if destroyed); 3′ cloning site unknown (unknown if destroyed)
  Sequencing primers: 5′ T7NP
Terms and licenses: Academic/Nonprofit Terms; Industry Terms: Not Available to Industry
How to cite: gh77 was a gift from Eric-Paul Bennett (Addgene plasmid # 106748 ; http://n2t.net/addgene:106748 ; RRID:Addgene_106748)
