[The description below was written by a language model from this plasmid's Addgene catalogue record and pLannotate feature annotations shown in this document.]
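Description:
gh77 is a small (about 2.7 kb) mammalian guide RNA expression plasmid built on the EPB104 backbone and designed to deliver a single CRISPR/Cas9 guide against human MGAT2, the gene encoding the N-glycan branching enzyme GlcNAc-transferase II. It is maintained in E. coli as a high-copy plasmid through a ColE1/pUC-type origin and selected with ampicillin via a β-lactamase gene under its own bla promoter. The feature table also picks up short remnants of an M13 origin, lacZα, lacI and an RSF origin; these are fragments of cloning-vector ancestry and have no evident functional role here.

The working cassette consists of a human U6 RNA polymerase III promoter followed, after a short gap that matches where the 20-nucleotide MGAT2 protospacer would sit, by the Streptococcus pyogenes gRNA scaffold. Transcription from U6 in transfected human cells therefore yields a complete single guide RNA. A bacteriophage T7 promoter lies upstream of the U6 element and appears to serve mainly as a sequencing primer site. The plasmid carries no Cas9 gene, mammalian selection marker or reporter, so the nuclease must be supplied separately, for example from a co-transfected plasmid or a Cas9-expressing cell line. The record lists restriction enzyme cloning for the insert but does not identify the sites used.

The construct belongs to a validated gRNA library covering the human glycosyltransferase genes and is intended for knockout of MGAT2 in human cells, for example to study or engineer glycosylation.
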