Features (pLannotate 1.2.2; 10 found; start..end, strand, type, name):
      3..134     -  rep_origin     M13 ori (fragment): M13 bacteriophage origin of replication; arrow indicates direction of (+) strand synthesis
    155..311     -  CDS            lacZα (fragment): LacZα fragment of β-galactosidase; lacZ fragment
    320..338     +  promoter       T7 promoter: promoter for bacteriophage T7 RNA polymerase
    398..638     +  promoter       U6 promoter: RNA polymerase III promoter for human U6 snRNA
    667..742     +  misc_RNA       gRNA scaffold: guide RNA scaffold for the Streptococcus pyogenes CRISPR/Cas9 system
    789..836     -  CDS            lacI (fragment): lac repressor; lacI; The lac repressor binds to the lac operator to inhibit transcription in E. coli. This inhibition can be relieved by adding lactose or isopropyl-β-D-thiogalactopyranoside (IPTG).
    873..913     -  rep_origin     RSF ori (fragment): Plasmids containing the RSF 1030 origin of replication can be propagated in E. coli cells that contain additional plasmids with compatible origins.
    991..1579    -  rep_origin     ori: high-copy-number ColE1/pMB1/pBR322/pUC origin of replication
   1750..2610    -  CDS            AmpR: β-lactamase; bla; confers resistance to ampicillin, carbenicillin, and related antibiotics
   2611..2715    -  promoter       AmpR promoter: bla
>Addgene plasmid #106748 | gh77 | addgene full sequence | sequence record 221058 | Addgene Assembled Full Sequence
CTAAATTGTAAGCGTTAATATTTTGTTAAAATTCGCGTTAAATTTTTGTTAAATCAGCTCATTTTTTAAC
CAATAGGCCGAAATCGGCAAAATCCCTTATAAATCAAAAGAATAGACCGAGATAGGGTTGAGTGGCCGCT
ACAGGGCGCTCCCATTCGCCATTCAGGCTGCGCAACTGTTGGGAAGGGCGTTTCGGTGCGGGCCTCTTCG
CTATTACGCCAGCTGGCGAAAGGGGGATGTGCTGCAAGGCGATTAAGTTGGGTAACGCCAGGGTTTTCCC
AGTCACGACGTTGTAAAACGACGGCCAGTGAGCGCGACGTAATACGACTCACTATAGGGCGAATTGGCGG
AAGGCCGTCAAGGCCACGTGTCTTGTCCAGAGCTCGATATCGAATTCGAGGGCCTATTTCCCATGATTCC
TTCATATTTGCATATACGATACAAGGCTGTTAGAGAGATAATTGGAATTAATTTGACTGTAAACACAAAG
ATATTAGTACAAAATACGTGACGTAGAAAGTAATAATTTCTTGGGTAGTTTGCAGTTTTAAAATTATGTT
TTAAAATGGACTATCATATGCTTACCGTAACTTGAAAGTATTTCGATTTCTTGGCTTTATATATCTTGTG
GAAAGGACGAAACACCGTTCGGCGTCCAGCAACGGTGTTTTAGAGCTAGAAATAGCAAGTTAAAATAAGG
CTAGTCCGTTATCAACTTGAAAAAGTGGCACCGAGTCGGTGCTTTTTTTGGTACCTGGAGCACAAGACTG
GCCTCATGGGCCTTCCGCTCACTGCCCGCTTTCCAGTCGGGAAACCTGTCGTGCCAGCTGCATTAACATG
GTCATAGCTGTTTCCTTGCGTATTGGGCGCTCTCCGCTTCCTCGCTCACTGACTCGCTGCGCTCGGTCGT
TCGGGTAAAGCCTGGGGTGCCTAATGAGCAAAAGGCCAGCAAAAGGCCAGGAACCGTAAAAAGGCCGCGT
TGCTGGCGTTTTTCCATAGGCTCCGCCCCCCTGACGAGCATCACAAAAATCGACGCTCAAGTCAGAGGTG
GCGAAACCCGACAGGACTATAAAGATACCAGGCGTTTCCCCCTGGAAGCTCCCTCGTGCGCTCTCCTGTT
CCGACCCTGCCGCTTACCGGATACCTGTCCGCCTTTCTCCCTTCGGGAAGCGTGGCGCTTTCTCATAGCT
CACGCTGTAGGTATCTCAGTTCGGTGTAGGTCGTTCGCTCCAAGCTGGGCTGTGTGCACGAACCCCCCGT
TCAGCCCGACCGCTGCGCCTTATCCGGTAACTATCGTCTTGAGTCCAACCCGGTAAGACACGACTTATCG
CCACTGGCAGCAGCCACTGGTAACAGGATTAGCAGAGCGAGGTATGTAGGCGGTGCTACAGAGTTCTTGA
AGTGGTGGCCTAACTACGGCTACACTAGAAGAACAGTATTTGGTATCTGCGCTCTGCTGAAGCCAGTTAC
CTTCGGAAAAAGAGTTGGTAGCTCTTGATCCGGCAAACAAACCACCGCTGGTAGCGGTGGTTTTTTTGTT
TGCAAGCAGCAGATTACGCGCAGAAAAAAAGGATCTCAAGAAGATCCTTTGATCTTTTCTACGGGGTCTG
ACGCTCAGTGGAACGAAAACTCACGTTAAGGGATTTTGGTCATGAGATTATCAAAAAGGATCTTCACCTA
GATCCTTTTAAATTAAAAATGAAGTTTTAAATCAATCTAAAGTATATATGAGTAAACTTGGTCTGACAGT
TACCAATGCTTAATCAGTGAGGCACCTATCTCAGCGATCTGTCTATTTCGTTCATCCATAGTTGCCTGAC
TCCCCGTCGTGTAGATAACTACGATACGGGAGGGCTTACCATCTGGCCCCAGTGCTGCAATGATACCGCG
AGAACCACGCTCACCGGCTCCAGATTTATCAGCAATAAACCAGCCAGCCGGAAGGGCCGAGCGCAGAAGT
GGTCCTGCAACTTTATCCGCCTCCATCCAGTCTATTAATTGTTGCCGGGAAGCTAGAGTAAGTAGTTCGC
CAGTTAATAGTTTGCGCAACGTTGTTGCCATTGCTACAGGCATCGTGGTGTCACGCTCGTCGTTTGGTAT
GGCTTCATTCAGCTCCGGTTCCCAACGATCAAGGCGAGTTACATGATCCCCCATGTTGTGCAAAAAAGCG
GTTAGCTCCTTCGGTCCTCCGATCGTTGTCAGAAGTAAGTTGGCCGCAGTGTTATCACTCATGGTTATGG
CAGCACTGCATAATTCTCTTACTGTCATGCCATCCGTAAGATGCTTTTCTGTGACTGGTGAGTACTCAAC
CAAGTCATTCTGAGAATAGTGTATGCGGCGACCGAGTTGCTCTTGCCCGGCGTCAATACGGGATAATACC
GCGCCACATAGCAGAACTTTAAAAGTGCTCATCATTGGAAAACGTTCTTCGGGGCGAAAACTCTCAAGGA
TCTTACCGCTGTTGAGATCCAGTTCGATGTAACCCACTCGTGCACCCAACTGATCTTCAGCATCTTTTAC
TTTCACCAGCGTTTCTGGGTGAGCAAAAACAGGAAGGCAAAATGCCGCAAAAAAGGGAATAAGGGCGACA
CGGAAATGTTGAATACTCATACTCTTCCTTTTTCAATATTATTGAAGCATTTATCAGGGTTATTGTCTCA
TGAGCGGATACATATTTGAATGTATTTAGAAAAATAAACAAATAGGGGTTCCGCGCACATTTCCCCGAAA
AGTGCCAC
