>Addgene plasmid #106748 | gh77 | addgene partial sequence | sequence record 221059 | hU6-F
AATTGGAATTAATTTGACTGTAAACACAAAGATATTAGTACAAAATACGTGACGTAGAAAGTAATAATTT
CTTGGGTAGTTTGCAGTTTTAAAATTATGTTTTAAAATGGACTATCATATGCTTACCGTAACTTGAAAGT
ATTTCGATTTCTTGGCTTTATATATCTTGTGGAAAGGACGAAACACCGTTCGGCGTCCAGCAACGGTGTT
TTAGAGCTAGAAATAGCAAGTTAAAATAAGGCTAGTCCGTTATCAACTTGAAAAAGTGGCACCGAGTCGG
TGCTTTTTTTGGTACCTGGAGCACAAGACTGGCCTCATGGGCCTTCCGCTCACTGCCCGCTTTCCAGTCG
GGAAACCTGTCGTGCCAGCTGCATTAACATGGTCATAGCTGTTTCCTTGCGTATTGGGCGCTCTCCGCTT
CCTCGCTCACTGACTCGCTGCGCTCGGTCGTTCGGGTAAAGCCTGGGGTGCCTAATGAGCAAAAGGCCAG
CAAAAGGCCAGGAACCGTAAAAAGGCCGCGTTGCTGGCGTTTTTCCATAGGCTCCGCCCCCCTGACGAGC
ATCACAAAAATCGACGCTCAAGTCAGAGGTGGCGAAACCCGACAGGACTATAAAGATACCAGGCGTTTCC
CCCTGGAAGCTCCCTCGTGCGCTCTCCTGTTCCGACCCTGCCGCTTACCGGATACCTGTCCGCCTTTCTC
CCTTCGGGAAGCGTGGCGCTTTCTCATAGCTCACGCTGTAGGTATCTCAGTTCGGTGTAGGTCGTTCGCT
CCAAGCTGGGCTGTGTGCACGAACCCCCCGTTCAGCCCGACCGCTGCGCCTTATCCGGTAACTATCGTCT
TGAGTCCAACCCGGTAAGACACGACTTATCGCCACTGGCAGCAGCCACTGGTAACAGGATTAGCAGAGCG
AGGTATGTAGGCGGTGCTACAGAGTTCTTGAAGTG
